Addgene plasmid #167000: Lenti_CRISPRi_sgAR1
Purpose: Lentiviral expression of sgRNA targeted to the androgen receptor (AR) promoter for CRISPRi knockdown
Depositing lab: Gian-Paolo Dotto. Depositing organization: Universite de Lausanne (UNIL). Publication: Sustained androgen receptor signaling is a determinant of melanoma cell growth potential and tumorigenesis. Ma M, Ghosh S, Tavernari D, Katarkar A, Clocchiatti A, Mazzeo L, Samarkina A, Epiney J, Yu YR, Ho PC, Levesque MP, Ozdemir BC, Ciriello G, Dummer R, Dotto GP. J Exp Med. 2021 Feb 1;218(2). pii: 211509. doi: 10.1084/jem.20201137. PubMed 33112375.
Backbone
  Vector backbone: LentiGuide_Hygro-eGFP
  Backbone manufacturer: Addgene #99375
  Backbone size w/o insert (bp): 9524
  Vector type: Lentiviral, CRISPR
  Selectable markers: Hygromycin ; EGFP
Growth in bacteria
  Bacterial resistance: Ampicillin, 100 μg/mL
  Growth temperature: 30°C
  Growth strain: NEB Stable
  Copy number: Low Copy
Gene/Insert
  Gene/Insert name: AR Promoter sgRNA 1
  gRNA/shRNA sequence: GAGCCAGAGATCAAAAGATGAAA
  Species: H. sapiens (human)
  Entrez Gene: AR (a.k.a. AIS, AR8, DHTR, HUMARA, HYSP1, KD, NR3C4, SBMA, SMAX1, TFM)
  Promoter: U6
  Cloning method: Ligation Independent Cloning
Terms and licenses: Academic/Nonprofit Terms; Industry Terms: Not Available to Industry
How to cite: Lenti_CRISPRi_sgAR1 was a gift from Gian-Paolo Dotto (Addgene plasmid # 167000 ; http://n2t.net/addgene:167000 ; RRID:Addgene_167000)
