[The description below was written by a language model from this plasmid's Addgene catalogue record and pLannotate feature annotations shown in this document.]
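Description:
Lenti_CRISPRi_sgAR1 is a lentiviral guide RNA expression plasmid built on the LentiGuide_Hygro-eGFP backbone, carrying a single sgRNA directed at the promoter of the human androgen receptor (AR) gene for CRISPR interference. It is propagated in E. coli under ampicillin selection (AmpR with its bla promoter). The feature table annotates a ColE1/pUC-type origin, although the catalogue entry lists the plasmid as low copy. An f1 origin, SV40 origin and remnants of lac and phage promoter sequences are carried over from the parental cloning vector.

The viral cassette has a third-generation, self-inactivating layout: an RSV promoter drives a truncated HIV-1 5' LTR, followed by the Ψ packaging signal with a partial gag sequence, the Rev response element for Rev-dependent nuclear export of the genomic RNA, a cPPT/CTS element, and a ΔU3 3' LTR that disables LTR promoter activity after integration. Within this unit, the human U6 RNA polymerase III promoter transcribes the AR-targeting spacer fused to the Streptococcus pyogenes Cas9 guide scaffold. A separate EF-1α promoter with its intron A drives the hygromycin resistance gene followed by EGFP, with a WPRE downstream to enhance transcript expression. The annotation does not identify the element linking the two coding sequences. Transduced cells can therefore be selected with hygromycin and tracked or sorted by green fluorescence.

The plasmid encodes no Cas9 or repressor protein, so a dCas9-based CRISPRi effector must be supplied separately. It is intended for transcriptional knockdown of AR in human cells, and the associated study examined AR signalling in melanoma cell growth and tumorigenesis.
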