Features (pLannotate 1.2.2; 30 found; start..end, strand, type, name):
     91..302     +  promoter       EF-1α core promoter: core promoter for human elongation factor EF-1α
    303..1241    +  intron         EF-1α intron A: intron upstream of the start codon of human EF-1α
   1272..2290    +  CDS            HygR (fragment): hygromycin B phosphotransferase confers resistance to hygromycin
   2370..3086    +  CDS            EGFP: EGFP is a basic (constitutively fluorescent) green fluorescent protein published in 1996, derived from Aequorea victoria. It is reported to be a rapidly-maturing weak dimer with moderate acid sensitivity.
   3104..3692    +  misc_feature   WPRE: woodchuck hepatitis virus posttranscriptional regulatory element
   3743..3762    +  misc_feature   cPPT/CTS (fragment): central polypurine tract and central termination sequence of HIV-1
   3764..3997    +  LTR            3' LTR (ΔU3): self-inactivating 3' long terminal repeat (LTR) from HIV-1
   4075..4196    +  polyA_signal   SV40 poly(A) signal: SV40 polyadenylation signal
   4236..4371    +  rep_origin     SV40 ori: SV40 origin of replication
   4392..4410    -  promoter       T7 promoter: promoter for bacteriophage T7 RNA polymerase
   4418..4573    +  CDS            lacZα (fragment): LacZα fragment of β-galactosidase; lacZ fragment
   4578..5006    +  rep_origin     f1 ori (sequence partly withheld): f1 bacteriophage origin of replication; arrow indicates direction of (+) strand synthesis
   5059..5163    +  promoter       AmpR promoter: bla
   5164..6024    +  CDS            AmpR: β-lactamase; bla; confers resistance to ampicillin, carbenicillin, and related antibiotics
   6195..6783    +  rep_origin     ori: high-copy-number ColE1/pMB1/pBR322/pUC origin of replication
   6966..7058    +  CDS            lacI (fragment): lac repressor; lacI; The lac repressor binds to the lac operator to inhibit transcription in E. coli. This inhibition can be relieved by adding lactose or isopropyl-β-D-thiogalactopyranoside (IPTG).
   7071..7092    +  protein_bind   CAP binding site: CAP binding activates transcription in the presence of cAMP. E. coli catabolite activator protein
   7107..7137    +  promoter       lac promoter: promoter for the E. coli lac operon
   7145..7161    +  protein_bind   lac operator: The lac repressor binds to the lac operator to inhibit transcription in E. coli. This inhibition can be relieved by adding lactose or isopropyl-β-D-thiogalactopyranoside (IPTG). lac repressor encoded by lacI
   7206..7224    +  promoter       T3 promoter: promoter for bacteriophage T3 RNA polymerase
   7252..7478    +  promoter       RSV promoter: Rous sarcoma virus enhancer/promoter
   7479..7659    +  LTR            5' LTR (truncated): truncated 5' long terminal repeat (LTR) from HIV-1
   7706..7831    +  misc_feature   HIV-1 Ψ: packaging signal of human immunodeficiency virus type 1
   7815..8178    +  CDS            HIV-1 gag (fragment): gag protein from human immunodeficiency virus 1; gag
   8324..8557    +  misc_feature   RRE: The Rev response element (RRE) of HIV-1 allows for Rev-dependent mRNA export from the nucleus to the cytoplasm.
   8934..8960    +  CDS            Rev (fragment): human immunodeficiency virus 1 (HIV-1) Rev protein; rev; enhances nuclear export of unspliced and incompletely spliced viral mRNAs
   8964..9204    +  promoter       U6 promoter: RNA polymerase III promoter for human U6 snRNA
   9236..9311    +  misc_RNA       gRNA scaffold: guide RNA scaffold for the Streptococcus pyogenes CRISPR/Cas9 system
   9367..9484    +  misc_feature   cPPT/CTS: central polypurine tract and central termination sequence of HIV-1
   9550..65      +  CDS            small t antigen (fragment) (across the origin): SV40 (simian virus 40) small t antigen
>Addgene plasmid #167000 | Lenti_CRISPRi_sgAR1 | addgene full sequence | sequence record 331181 | Addgene NGS Result
GGATAAAGTTTTAAACAGAGAGGAATCTTTGCAGCTAATGGACCTTCTAGGTCTTGAAAGGAGTGGGAAT
TGGCTCCGGTGCCCGTCAGTGGGCAGAGCGCACATCGCCCACAGTCCCCGAGAAGTTGGGGGGAGGGGTC
GGCAATTGATCCGGTGCCTAGAGAAGGTGGCGCGGGGTAAACTGGGAAAGTGATGTCGTGTACTGGCTCC
GCCTTTTTCCCGAGGGTGGGGGAGAACCGTATATAAGTGCAGTAGTCGCCGTGAACGTTCTTTTTCGCAA
CGGGTTTGCCGCCAGAACACAGGTAAGTGCCGTGTGTGGTTCCCGCGGGCCTGGCCTCTTTACGGGTTAT
GGCCCTTGCGTGCCTTGAATTACTTCCACCTGGCTGCAGTACGTGATTCTTGATCCCGAGCTTCGGGTTG
GAAGTGGGTGGGAGAGTTCGAGGCCTTGCGCTTAAGGAGCCCCTTCGCCTCGTGCTTGAGTTGAGGCCTG
GCCTGGGCGCTGGGGCCGCCGCGTGCGAATCTGGTGGCACCTTCGCGCCTGTCTCGCTGCTTTCGATAAG
TCTCTAGCCATTTAAAATTTTTGATGACCTGCTGCGACGCTTTTTTTCTGGCAAGATAGTCTTGTAAATG
CGGGCCAAGATCTGCACACTGGTATTTCGGTTTTTGGGGCCGCGGGCGGCGACGGGGCCCGTGCGTCCCA
GCGCACATGTTCGGCGAGGCGGGGCCTGCGAGCGCGGCCACCGAGAATCGGACGGGGGTAGTCTCAAGCT
GGCCGGCCTGCTCTGGTGCCTGGCCTCGCGCCGCCGTGTATCGCCCCGCCCTGGGCGGCAAGGCTGGCCC
GGTCGGCACCAGTTGCGTGAGCGGAAAGATGGCCGCTTCCCGGCCCTGCTGCAGGGAGCTCAAAATGGAG
GACGCGGCGCTCGGGAGAGCGGGCGGGTGAGTCACCCACACAAAGGAAAAGGGCCTTTCCGTCCTCAGCC
GTCGCTTCATGTGACTCCACGGAGTACCGGGCGCCGTCCAGGCACCTCGATTAGTTCTCGAGCTTTTGGA
GTACGTCGTCTTTAGGTTGGGGGGAGGGGTTTTATGCGATGGAGTTTCCCCACACTGAGTGGGTGGAGAC
TGAAGTTAGGCCAGCTTGGCACTTGATGTAATTCTCCTTGGAATTTGCCCTTTTTGAGTTTGGATCTTGG
TTCATTCTCAAGCCTCAGACAGTGGTTCAAAGTTTTTTTCTTCCATTTCAGGTGTCGTGACGTACGGCCA
CCATGGAATTCAAAAAGCCTGAACTCACCGCTACCTCTGTCGAGAAGTTTCTGATCGAAAAGTTTGACAG
TGTATCCGACCTGATGCAGCTCTCCGAGGGCGAAGAATCTCGGGCTTTCAGCTTCGATGTGGGAGGGCGT
GGATATGTCCTGCGGGTGAATAGCTGCGCCGATGGTTTCTACAAAGATCGCTATGTTTATCGGCACTTTG
CATCCGCCGCTCTCCCTATTCCCGAAGTGCTTGACATTGGGGAGTTCAGCGAGAGCCTGACCTATTGCAT
CTCCCGCCGTGCACAGGGTGTCACCTTGCAAGACCTGCCTGAAACCGAACTGCCCGCTGTTCTCCAGCCC
GTCGCCGAGGCCATGGATGCCATCGCTGCCGCCGATCTTAGCCAGACCAGCGGGTTCGGCCCATTCGGAC
CTCAAGGAATCGGTCAATACACTACATGGCGCGATTTCATCTGCGCTATTGCTGATCCCCATGTGTATCA
CTGGCAAACTGTGATGGACGACACCGTCAGTGCCTCCGTCGCCCAGGCTCTCGATGAGCTGATGCTTTGG
GCCGAGGACTGCCCCGAAGTCCGGCACCTCGTGCACGCCGATTTCGGCTCCAACAATGTCCTGACCGACA
ATGGCCGCATAACAGCCGTCATTGACTGGAGCGAGGCCATGTTCGGGGATTCCCAATACGAGGTCGCCAA
CATCTTCTTCTGGAGGCCCTGGTTGGCTTGTATGGAGCAGCAGACCCGCTACTTCGAGCGGAGGCATCCC
GAGCTTGCAGGATCTCCTCGGCTCCGGGCTTATATGCTCCGCATTGGTCTTGACCAACTCTATCAGAGCT
TGGTTGACGGCAATTTCGATGATGCAGCTTGGGCTCAGGGTCGCTGCGACGCAATCGTCCGGTCCGGAGC
CGGGACTGTCGGGCGTACACAAATCGCCCGCAGAAGCGCTGCCGTCTGGACCGATGGCTGTGTGGAAGTG
CTCGCCGATAGTGGAAACAGACGCCCCAGCACTCGTCCTAGGGCAAAGGATCTGCAGTCTAGAGGATCTG
GTGCCACGAATTTCTCACTACTCAAGCAGGCCGGTGATGTCGAGGAAAACCCTGGTCCTATGGTGAGCAA
GGGCGAGGAGCTGTTCACCGGGGTGGTGCCCATCCTGGTCGAGCTGGACGGCGACGTAAACGGCCACAAG
TTCAGCGTGTCCGGCGAGGGCGAGGGCGATGCCACCTACGGCAAGCTGACCCTGAAGTTCATCTGCACCA
CCGGCAAGCTGCCCGTGCCCTGGCCCACCCTCGTGACCACCCTGACCTACGGCGTGCAGTGCTTCAGCCG
CTACCCCGACCACATGAAGCAGCACGACTTCTTCAAGTCCGCCATGCCCGAAGGCTACGTCCAGGAGCGC
ACCATCTTCTTCAAGGACGACGGCAACTACAAGACCCGCGCCGAGGTGAAGTTCGAGGGCGACACCCTGG
TGAACCGCATCGAGCTGAAGGGCATCGACTTCAAGGAGGACGGCAACATCCTGGGGCACAAGCTGGAGTA
CAACTACAACAGCCACAACGTCTATATCATGGCCGACAAGCAGAAGAACGGCATCAAGGTGAACTTCAAG
ATCCGCCACAACATCGAGGACGGCAGCGTGCAGCTCGCCGACCACTACCAGCAGAACACCCCCATCGGCG
ACGGCCCCGTGCTGCTGCCCGACAACCACTACCTGAGCACCCAGTCCGCCCTGAGCAAAGACCCCAACGA
GAAGCGCGATCACATGGTCCTGCTGGAGTTCGTGACCGCCGCCGGGATCACTCTCGGCATGGACGAGCTG
TACAAGTGACGCGTTAAGTCGACAATCAACCTCTGGATTACAAAATTTGTGAAAGATTGACTGGTATTCT
TAACTATGTTGCTCCTTTTACGCTATGTGGATACGCTGCTTTAATGCCTTTGTATCATGCTATTGCTTCC
CGTATGGCTTTCATTTTCTCCTCCTTGTATAAATCCTGGTTGCTGTCTCTTTATGAGGAGTTGTGGCCCG
TTGTCAGGCAACGTGGCGTGGTGTGCACTGTGTTTGCTGACGCAACCCCCACTGGTTGGGGCATTGCCAC
CACCTGTCAGCTCCTTTCCGGGACTTTCGCTTTCCCCCTCCCTATTGCCACGGCGGAACTCATCGCCGCC
TGCCTTGCCCGCTGCTGGACAGGGGCTCGGCTGTTGGGCACTGACAATTCCGTGGTGTTGTCGGGGAAAT
CATCGTCCTTTCCTTGGCTGCTCGCCTGTGTTGCCACCTGGATTCTGCGCGGGACGTCCTTCTGCTACGT
CCCTTCGGCCCTCAATCCAGCGGACCTTCCTTCCCGCGGCCTGCTGCCGGCTCTGCGGCCTCTTCCGCGT
CTTCGCCTTCGCCCTCAGACGAGTCGGATCTCCCTTTGGGCCGCCTCCCCGCGTCGACTTTAAGACCAAT
GACTTACAAGGCAGCTGTAGATCTTAGCCACTTTTTAAAAGAAAAGGGGGGACTGGAAGGGCTAATTCAC
TCCCAACGAAGACAAGATCTGCTTTTTGCTTGTACTGGGTCTCTCTGGTTAGACCAGATCTGAGCCTGGG
AGCTCTCTGGCTAACTAGGGAACCCACTGCTTAAGCCTCAATAAAGCTTGCCTTGAGTGCTTCAAGTAGT
GTGTGCCCGTCTGTTGTGTGACTCTGGTAACTAGAGATCCCTCAGACCCTTTTAGTCAGTGTGGAAAATC
TCTAGCAGTACGTATAGTAGTTCATGTCATCTTATTATTCAGTATTTATAACTTGCAAAGAAATGAATAT
CAGAGAGTGAGAGGAACTTGTTTATTGCAGCTTATAATGGTTACAAATAAAGCAATAGCATCACAAATTT
CACAAATAAAGCATTTTTTTCACTGCATTCTAGTTGTGGTTTGTCCAAACTCATCAATGTATCTTATCAT
GTCTGGCTCTAGCTATCCCGCCCCTAACTCCGCCCATCCCGCCCCTAACTCCGCCCAGTTCCGCCCATTC
TCCGCCCCATGGCTGACTAATTTTTTTTATTTATGCAGAGGCCGAGGCCGCCTCGGCCTCTGAGCTATTC
CAGAAGTAGTGAGGAGGCTTTTTTGGAGGCCTAGGGACGTACCCAATTCGCCCTATAGTGAGTCGTATTA
CGCGCGCTCACTGGCCGTCGTTTTACAACGTCGTGACTGGGAAAACCCTGGCGTTACCCAACTTAATCGC
CTTGCAGCACATCCCCCTTTCGCCAGCTGGCGTAATAGCGAAGAGGCCCGCACCGATCGCCCTTCCCAAC
AGTTGCGCAGCCTGAATGGCGAATGGG
[124 nt withheld, positions 4578-4701]
C
[91 nt withheld, positions 4703-4793]
A
[49 nt withheld, positions 4795-4843]
CCTTTGACGTTGGAGTCCACGTTCTTT
[37 nt withheld, positions 4871-4907]
ACCCTATCTCGGTCTATTCTTTTGATTTATAAGGGATTTTGCCGATTTCGGCCTATTGGTTAAAAAATGA
GCTGATTTAACAAAAATTTAACGCGAATTTTAACAAAATATTAACGCTTACAATTTAGGTGGCACTTTTC
GGGGAAATGTGCGCGGAACCCCTATTTGTTTATTTTTCTAAATACATTCAAATATGTATCCGCTCATGAG
ACAATAACCCTGATAAATGCTTCAATAATATTGAAAAAGGAAGAGTATGAGTATTCAACATTTCCGTGTC
GCCCTTATTCCCTTTTTTGCGGCATTTTGCCTTCCTGTTTTTGCTCACCCAGAAACGCTGGTGAAAGTAA
AAGATGCTGAAGATCAGTTGGGTGCACGAGTGGGTTACATCGAACTGGATCTCAACAGCGGTAAGATCCT
TGAGAGTTTTCGCCCCGAAGAACGTTTTCCAATGATGAGCACTTTTAAAGTTCTGCTATGTGGCGCGGTA
TTATCCCGTATTGACGCCGGGCAAGAGCAACTCGGTCGCCGCATACACTATTCTCAGAATGACTTGGTTG
AGTACTCACCAGTCACAGAAAAGCATCTTACGGATGGCATGACAGTAAGAGAATTATGCAGTGCTGCCAT
AACCATGAGTGATAACACTGCGGCCAACTTACTTCTGACAACGATCGGAGGACCGAAGGAGCTAACCGCT
TTTTTGCACAACATGGGGGATCATGTAACTCGCCTTGATCGTTGGGAACCGGAGCTGAATGAAGCCATAC
CAAACGACGAGCGTGACACCACGATGCCTGTAGCAATGGCAACAACGTTGCGCAAACTATTAACTGGCGA
ACTACTTACTCTAGCTTCCCGGCAACAATTAATAGACTGGATGGAGGCGGATAAAGTTGCAGGACCACTT
CTGCGCTCGGCCCTTCCGGCTGGCTGGTTTATTGCTGATAAATCTGGAGCCGGTGAGCGTGGGTCTCGCG
GTATCATTGCAGCACTGGGGCCAGATGGTAAGCCCTCCCGTATCGTAGTTATCTACACGACGGGGAGTCA
GGCAACTATGGATGAACGAAATAGACAGATCGCTGAGATAGGTGCCTCACTGATTAAGCATTGGTAACTG
TCAGACCAAGTTTACTCATATATACTTTAGATTGATTTAAAACTTCATTTTTAATTTAAAAGGATCTAGG
TGAAGATCCTTTTTGATAATCTCATGACCAAAATCCCTTAACGTGAGTTTTCGTTCCACTGAGCGTCAGA
CCCCGTAGAAAAGATCAAAGGATCTTCTTGAGATCCTTTTTTTCTGCGCGTAATCTGCTGCTTGCAAACA
AAAAAACCACCGCTACCAGCGGTGGTTTGTTTGCCGGATCAAGAGCTACCAACTCTTTTTCCGAAGGTAA
CTGGCTTCAGCAGAGCGCAGATACCAAATACTGTTCTTCTAGTGTAGCCGTAGTTAGGCCACCACTTCAA
GAACTCTGTAGCACCGCCTACATACCTCGCTCTGCTAATCCTGTTACCAGTGGCTGCTGCCAGTGGCGAT
AAGTCGTGTCTTACCGGGTTGGACTCAAGACGATAGTTACCGGATAAGGCGCAGCGGTCGGGCTGAACGG
GGGGTTCGTGCACACAGCCCAGCTTGGAGCGAACGACCTACACCGAACTGAGATACCTACAGCGTGAGCT
ATGAGAAAGCGCCACGCTTCCCGAAGGGAGAAAGGCGGACAGGTATCCGGTAAGCGGCAGGGTCGGAACA
GGAGAGCGCACGAGGGAGCTTCCAGGGGGAAACGCCTGGTATCTTTATAGTCCTGTCGGGTTTCGCCACC
TCTGACTTGAGCGTCGATTTTTGTGATGCTCGTCAGGGGGGCGGAGCCTATGGAAAAACGCCAGCAACGC
GGCCTTTTTACGGTTCCTGGCCTTTTGCTGGCCTTTTGCTCACATGTTCTTTCCTGCGTTATCCCCTGAT
TCTGTGGATAACCGTATTACCGCCTTTGAGTGAGCTGATACCGCTCGCCGCAGCCGAACGACCGAGCGCA
GCGAGTCAGTGAGCGAGGAAGCGGAAGAGCGCCCAATACGCAAACCGCCTCTCCCCGCGCGTTGGCCGAT
TCATTAATGCAGCTGGCACGACAGGTTTCCCGACTGGAAAGCGGGCAGTGAGCGCAACGCAATTAATGTG
AGTTAGCTCACTCATTAGGCACCCCAGGCTTTACACTTTATGCTTCCGGCTCGTATGTTGTGTGGAATTG
TGAGCGGATAACAATTTCACACAGGAAACAGCTATGACCATGATTACGCCAAGCGCGCAATTAACCCTCA
CTAAAGGGAACAAAAGCTGGAGCTGCAAGCTTAATGTAGTCTTATGCAATACTCTTGTAGTCTTGCAACA
TGGTAACGATGAGTTAGCAACATGCCTTACAAGGAGAGAAAAAGCACCGTGCATGCCGATTGGTGGAAGT
AAGGTGGTACGATCGTGCCTTATTAGGAAGGCAACAGACGGGTCTGACATGGATTGGACGAACCACTGAA
TTGCCGCATTGCAGAGATATTGTATTTAAGTGCCTAGCTCGATACATAAACGGGTCTCTCTGGTTAGACC
AGATCTGAGCCTGGGAGCTCTCTGGCTAACTAGGGAACCCACTGCTTAAGCCTCAATAAAGCTTGCCTTG
AGTGCTTCAAGTAGTGTGTGCCCGTCTGTTGTGTGACTCTGGTAACTAGAGATCCCTCAGACCCTTTTAG
TCAGTGTGGAAAATCTCTAGCAGTGGCGCCCGAACAGGGACTTGAAAGCGAAAGGGAAACCAGAGGAGCT
CTCTCGACGCAGGACTCGGCTTGCTGAAGCGCGCACGGCAAGAGGCGAGGGGCGGCGACTGGTGAGTACG
CCAAAAATTTTGACTAGCGGAGGCTAGAAGGAGAGAGATGGGTGCGAGAGCGTCAGTATTAAGCGGGGGA
GAATTAGATCGCGATGGGAAAAAATTCGGTTAAGGCCAGGGGGAAAGAAAAAATATAAATTAAAACATAT
AGTATGGGCAAGCAGGGAGCTAGAACGATTCGCAGTTAATCCTGGCCTGTTAGAAACATCAGAAGGCTGT
AGACAAATACTGGGACAGCTACAACCATCCCTTCAGACAGGATCAGAAGAACTTAGATCATTATATAATA
CAGTAGCAACCCTCTATTGTGTGCATCAAAGGATAGAGATAAAAGACACCAAGGAAGCTTTAGACAAGAT
AGAGGAAGAGCAAAACAAAAGTAAGACCACCGCACAGCAAGCGGCCGCTGATCTTCAGACCTGGAGGAGG
AGATATGAGGGACAATTGGAGAAGTGAATTATATAAATATAAAGTAGTAAAAATTGAACCATTAGGAGTA
GCACCCACCAAGGCAAAGAGAAGAGTGGTGCAGAGAGAAAAAAGAGCAGTGGGAATAGGAGCTTTGTTCC
TTGGGTTCTTGGGAGCAGCAGGAAGCACTATGGGCGCAGCGTCAATGACGCTGACGGTACAGGCCAGACA
ATTATTGTCTGGTATAGTGCAGCAGCAGAACAATTTGCTGAGGGCTATTGAGGCGCAACAGCATCTGTTG
CAACTCACAGTCTGGGGCATCAAGCAGCTCCAGGCAAGAATCCTGGCTGTGGAAAGATACCTAAAGGATC
AACAGCTCCTGGGGATTTGGGGTTGCTCTGGAAAACTCATTTGCACCACTGCTGTGCCTTGGAATGCTAG
TTGGAGTAATAAATCTCTGGAACAGATTTGGAATCACACGACCTGGATGGAGTGGGACAGAGAAATTAAC
AATTACACAAGCTTAATACACTCCTTAATTGAAGAATCGCAAAACCAGCAAGAAAAGAATGAACAAGAAT
TATTGGAATTAGATAAATGGGCAAGTTTGTGGAATTGGTTTAACATAACAAATTGGCTGTGGTATATAAA
ATTATTCATAATGATAGTAGGAGGCTTGGTAGGTTTAAGAATAGTTTTTGCTGTACTTTCTATAGTGAAT
AGAGTTAGGCAGGGATATTCACCATTATCGTTTCAGACCCACCTCCCAACCCCGAGGGGACCCAGAGAGG
GCCTATTTCCCATGATTCCTTCATATTTGCATATACGATACAAGGCTGTTAGAGAGATAATTAGAATTAA
TTTGACTGTAAACACAAAGATATTAGTACAAAATACGTGACGTAGAAAGTAATAATTTCTTGGGTAGTTT
GCAGTTTTAAAATTATGTTTTAAAATGGACTATCATATGCTTACCGTAACTTGAAAGTATTTCGATTTCT
TGGCTTTATATATCTTGTGGAAAGGACGAAACACCGAGCCAGAGATCAAAAGATGAAAGTTTTAGAGCTA
GAAATAGCAAGTTAAAATAAGGCTAGTCCGTTATCAACTTGAAAAAGTGGCACCGAGTCGGTGCTTTTTT
AAGCTTGGCGTAACTAGATCTTGAGACAAATGGCAGTATTCATCCACAATTTTAAAAGAAAAGGGGGGAT
TGGGGGGTACAGTGCAGGGGAAAGAATAGTAGACATAATAGCAACAGACATACAAACTAAAGAATTACAA
AAACAAATTACAAAAATTCAAAATTTTCGGGTTTATTACAGGGACAGCAGAGATCCACTTTGGCGCCGGC
TCGAGGGGGCCCGGGTGCAAAGAT
